Addgene plasmid #68467: PAX6 CKO 2/7 Donor plasmid
Purpose: donor plasmid for targeting PAX6 locus
Depositing lab: Su-Chun Zhang. Depositing organization: University of Wisconsin, Madison. Publication: Engineering Human Stem Cell Lines with Inducible Gene Knockout using CRISPR/Cas9. Chen Y, Cao J, Xiong M, Petersen AJ, Dong Y, Tao Y, Huang CT, Du Z, Zhang SC. Cell Stem Cell. 2015 Jul 1. pii: S1934-5909(15)00261-1. doi: 10.1016/j.stem.2015.06.001. PubMed 26145478.
Backbone
  Vector backbone: PL552
  Backbone size w/o insert (bp): 4800
  Total vector size (bp): 7348
  Vector type: Mammalian Expression, Cre/Lox
  Selectable markers: Puromycin
Growth in bacteria
  Bacterial resistance: Ampicillin, 100 μg/mL
  Growth temperature: 37°C
  Growth strain: Top10
  Copy number: High Copy
Gene/Insert
  Gene/Insert name: FRT flanked exon4 of PAX6 gene
  Species: H. sapiens (human)
  GenBank ID: NM_000280.4
  Entrez Gene: PAX6 (a.k.a. AN, AN1, AN2, ASGD5, D11S812E, FVH1, MGDA, WAGR)
Terms and licenses: Academic/Nonprofit Terms; Industry Terms: Not Available to Industry
How to cite: PAX6 CKO 2/7 Donor plasmid was a gift from Su-Chun Zhang (Addgene plasmid # 68467 ; http://n2t.net/addgene:68467 ; RRID:Addgene_68467)
