[The description below was written by a language model from this plasmid's Addgene catalogue record and pLannotate feature annotations shown in this document.]
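Description:
PAX6 CKO 2/7 Donor plasmid is a 7,348 bp homology-directed repair template built on the PL552 backbone, intended for targeting the human PAX6 locus to create a conditional (inducible) knockout allele in human cells, in the context of CRISPR/Cas9-based engineering of human stem cell lines. The backbone has pBluescript-type features: a high-copy ColE1/pUC origin, an f1 origin, ampicillin resistance (β-lactamase with its own promoter) for propagation in E. coli, and remnants of the lac promoter/operator, lacZα and the multiple cloning site bracketed by T3 and T7 promoters.

The payload lies between the T3 and T7 promoters. Two minimal FRT sites in the same orientation, roughly 440 bp apart, flank what the catalogue entry describes as exon 4 of human PAX6, so that FLP recombinase can later excise this exon from the targeted allele and disrupt the gene. Immediately downstream is a selection cassette in which the mouse PGK promoter drives the puromycin N-acetyltransferase gene, terminated by the PGK polyadenylation signal. This cassette is bounded by two loxP sites in matching orientation, allowing Cre-mediated removal of the marker after puromycin selection of correctly targeted clones, leaving the FRT-flanked exon in place. The unannotated stretches of about 1 kb on either side of the FRT/loxP region presumably serve as the PAX6 homology arms, although the feature table does not label them. The very short SYFP2 match after the second loxP site is most likely a residual or spurious hit rather than a functional reporter. The record does not specify which guide RNAs or cut sites pair with this donor, nor what "2/7" in its name refers to.
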