Features (pLannotate 1.2.2; 20 found; start..end, strand, type, name):
     16..444     -  rep_origin     f1 ori (sequence partly withheld): f1 bacteriophage origin of replication; arrow indicates direction of (+) strand synthesis
    471..575     +  promoter       AmpR promoter: bla
    576..1436    +  CDS            AmpR: β-lactamase; bla; confers resistance to ampicillin, carbenicillin, and related antibiotics
   1607..2195    +  rep_origin     ori: high-copy-number ColE1/pMB1/pBR322/pUC origin of replication
   2378..2470    +  CDS            lacI (fragment): lac repressor; lacI; The lac repressor binds to the lac operator to inhibit transcription in E. coli. This inhibition can be relieved by adding lactose or isopropyl-β-D-thiogalactopyranoside (IPTG).
   2483..2504    +  protein_bind   CAP binding site: CAP binding activates transcription in the presence of cAMP. E. coli catabolite activator protein
   2519..2549    +  promoter       lac promoter: promoter for the E. coli lac operon
   2557..2573    +  protein_bind   lac operator: The lac repressor binds to the lac operator to inhibit transcription in E. coli. This inhibition can be relieved by adding lactose or isopropyl-β-D-thiogalactopyranoside (IPTG). lac repressor encoded by lacI
   2618..2636    +  promoter       T3 promoter: promoter for bacteriophage T3 RNA polymerase
   3704..3737    +  protein_bind   FRT (minimal): supports FLP-mediated excision but not integration (Turan and Bode, 2011) FLP recombinase from the Saccharomyces cerevisiae 2μ plasmid
   4179..4212    +  protein_bind   FRT (minimal): supports FLP-mediated excision but not integration (Turan and Bode, 2011) FLP recombinase from the Saccharomyces cerevisiae 2μ plasmid
   4243..4276    -  protein_bind   loxP: Cre-mediated recombination occurs in the 8-bp core sequence (GCATACAT). Cre recombinase
   4337..4833    +  promoter       PGK promoter: mouse phosphoglycerate kinase 1 promoter
   4873..5472    +  CDS            PuroR: puromycin N-acetyltransferase; pac from Streptomyces alboniger; confers resistance to puromycin
   5550..6002    +  polyA_signal   PGK poly(A) signal: mouse phosphoglycerate kinase 1 polyadenylation signal
   6029..6062    -  protein_bind   loxP: Cre-mediated recombination occurs in the 8-bp core sequence (GCATACAT). Cre recombinase
   6091..6114    +  CDS            SYFP2 (fragment): monomeric optimized variant of EYFP, identical to mVenus but with L68V (Kremers et al., 2006) mammalian codon-optimized
   7123..7146    -  misc_feature   MCS (fragment): pBluescript multiple cloning site
   7155..7173    -  promoter       T7 promoter: promoter for bacteriophage T7 RNA polymerase
   7176..7333    +  CDS            lacZα (fragment): LacZα fragment of β-galactosidase; lacZ fragment
>Addgene plasmid #68467 | PAX6 CKO 2/7 Donor plasmid | depositor full sequence | sequence record 120252 | PAX6 CKO 2/7 Donor plasmid sequence 7348 bps
TTAATATTTTGTTAAAATTCGCGTTAAATTTTTGTTAAATCAGCTCATTTTTTAACCAATAGGCCGAAAT
CGGCAAAATCCCTTATAAATCAAAAGAATAGACCGAGATAGGGT
[37 nt withheld, positions 115-151]
AAAGAACGTGGACTCCAACGTCAAAGG
[49 nt withheld, positions 179-227]
T
[91 nt withheld, positions 229-319]
G
[124 nt withheld, positions 321-444]
CAGGTGGCACTTTTCGGGGAAATGTGCGCGGAACCCCTATTTGTTTATTTTTCTAAATACATTCAAATAT
GTATCCGCTCATGAGACAATAACCCTGATAAATGCTTCAATAATATTGAAAAAGGAAGAGTATGAGTATT
CAACATTTCCGTGTCGCCCTTATTCCCTTTTTTGCGGCATTTTGCCTTCCTGTTTTTGCTCACCCAGAAA
CGCTGGTGAAAGTAAAAGATGCTGAAGATCAGTTGGGTGCACGAGTGGGTTACATCGAACTGGATCTCAA
CAGCGGTAAGATCCTTGAGAGTTTTCGCCCCGAAGAACGTTTTCCAATGATGAGCACTTTTAAAGTTCTG
CTATGTGGCGCGGTATTATCCCGTATTGACGCCGGGCAAGAGCAACTCGGTCGCCGCATACACTATTCTC
AGAATGACTTGGTTGAGTACTCACCAGTCACAGAAAAGCATCTTACGGATGGCATGACAGTAAGAGAATT
ATGCAGTGCTGCCATAACCATGAGTGATAACACTGCGGCCAACTTACTTCTGACAACGATCGGAGGACCG
AAGGAGCTAACCGCTTTTTTGCACAACATGGGGGATCATGTAACTCGCCTTGATCGTTGGGAACCGGAGC
TGAATGAAGCCATACCAAACGACGAGCGTGACACCACGATGCCTGTAGCAATGGCAACAACGTTGCGCAA
ACTATTAACTGGCGAACTACTTACTCTAGCTTCCCGGCAACAATTAATAGACTGGATGGAGGCGGATAAA
GTTGCAGGACCACTTCTGCGCTCGGCCCTTCCGGCTGGCTGGTTTATTGCTGATAAATCTGGAGCCGGTG
AGCGTGGGTCTCGCGGTATCATTGCAGCACTGGGGCCAGATGGTAAGCCCTCCCGTATCGTAGTTATCTA
CACGACGGGGAGTCAGGCAACTATGGATGAACGAAATAGACAGATCGCTGAGATAGGTGCCTCACTGATT
AAGCATTGGTAACTGTCAGACCAAGTTTACTCATATATACTTTAGATTGATTTAAAACTTCATTTTTAAT
TTAAAAGGATCTAGGTGAAGATCCTTTTTGATAATCTCATGACCAAAATCCCTTAACGTGAGTTTTCGTT
CCACTGAGCGTCAGACCCCGTAGAAAAGATCAAAGGATCTTCTTGAGATCCTTTTTTTCTGCGCGTAATC
TGCTGCTTGCAAACAAAAAAACCACCGCTACCAGCGGTGGTTTGTTTGCCGGATCAAGAGCTACCAACTC
TTTTTCCGAAGGTAACTGGCTTCAGCAGAGCGCAGATACCAAATACTGTTCTTCTAGTGTAGCCGTAGTT
AGGCCACCACTTCAAGAACTCTGTAGCACCGCCTACATACCTCGCTCTGCTAATCCTGTTACCAGTGGCT
GCTGCCAGTGGCGATAAGTCGTGTCTTACCGGGTTGGACTCAAGACGATAGTTACCGGATAAGGCGCAGC
GGTCGGGCTGAACGGGGGGTTCGTGCACACAGCCCAGCTTGGAGCGAACGACCTACACCGAACTGAGATA
CCTACAGCGTGAGCTATGAGAAAGCGCCACGCTTCCCGAAGGGAGAAAGGCGGACAGGTATCCGGTAAGC
GGCAGGGTCGGAACAGGAGAGCGCACGAGGGAGCTTCCAGGGGGAAACGCCTGGTATCTTTATAGTCCTG
TCGGGTTTCGCCACCTCTGACTTGAGCGTCGATTTTTGTGATGCTCGTCAGGGGGGCGGAGCCTATGGAA
AAACGCCAGCAACGCGGCCTTTTTACGGTTCCTGGCCTTTTGCTGGCCTTTTGCTCACATGTTCTTTCCT
GCGTTATCCCCTGATTCTGTGGATAACCGTATTACCGCCTTTGAGTGAGCTGATACCGCTCGCCGCAGCC
GAACGACCGAGCGCAGCGAGTCAGTGAGCGAGGAAGCGGAAGAGCGCCCAATACGCAAACCGCCTCTCCC
CGCGCGTTGGCCGATTCATTAATGCAGCTGGCACGACAGGTTTCCCGACTGGAAAGCGGGCAGTGAGCGC
AACGCAATTAATGTGAGTTAGCTCACTCATTAGGCACCCCAGGCTTTACACTTTATGCTTCCGGCTCGTA
TGTTGTGTGGAATTGTGAGCGGATAACAATTTCACACAGGAAACAGCTATGACCATGATTACGCCAAGCT
CGAAATTAACCCTCACTAAAGGGAACAAAAGCTGGTACCCACGCTCACCCCCTCCTGTTCGTACTTTTTA
AAGCAGTGAGGCGAGGTAGACAGGGTGTGTCACAGTACAGTTAAAGGGGTGAAGATCTAAACGCCAAAAG
AGAAGTTAATCACAATAAGTGAGGTTTGGGATAAAAAGTTGGGCTTGCCCCTTTCAAAGTCCCAGAAAGC
TGGGAGGTAGATGGAGAGGGGGCCATTGGGAAGTTTTTTTGGTGTAGGGAGAGGAGTAGAAGATAAAGGG
TAAGCAGAGTGTTGGGTTCTGGGGGTCTTGTGAAGTTCCTTAAGGAAGGAGGGAGTGTGGCCCTGCAGCC
CTCCCAAACTGCTCCAGCCTATGCTCTCCGGCACCAGGAAGTTCCAAGGTTCCCTTCCCCTGGTCTCCAA
ACTTCAGGTATTCCTCTCCCCTCACACCCCTTCAACCTCAGCTCTTGGCCTCTACTCCTTACTCCACTGT
TCCTCCTGTTTCCCCCTTCCCCTTTTCCTGGTTCTTTATATTTTTGCAAAGTGGGATCCGAACTTGCTAG
ATTTTCCAATTCTCCCAAGCCAGACCAGAGCAGCCTCTTTTAAAGGATGGAGACTTCTGTGGCAGATGCC
GCTGAAAATGTGGGTGTAATGCTGGGACTTAGAGTTTGATGACAGTTTGACTGAGCCCTAGATGCATGTG
TTTTTCCTGAGAGTGAGGCTCAGAGAGCCCATGGACGTATGCTGTTGAACCACAGCTTGATATACCTTTT
TCTCCTTCTGTTTTGTCTTAGGGGGAAGACTTTAACTAGGGGCGCGCAGATGTGTGAGGCCTTTTATTGT
GAGAGTGGACAGACATCCGAGATTTCAGGCAAGTTCTGTGGTGGCTGCTTTGGGCTCAAAACCCACAAAC
AGTCAAAACAAACTATTTCAGTATGCTTCTTCACTATAGTTCAGATAGAAGAAAATAAATCAAAATTGGG
GCATCGCTTCTACTGATTAAAGGGTTAACTGCTAAAGAATGTAGGGGAAACAGATTGGGGATATTCCAGT
ACTTTGTTTCAAGCCCCAAAGGGTAGATTTTGTATGCACGAAGTTCCTATTCTCTAGAAAGTATAGGAAC
TTCGTCGACTGCAGGGCAGAGCTGAGTGACCCTCAGATCGCCCCAAGAGGTTGAGTGGATCAATTCCTAA
AGAACGGAGATTCTCCTGTCCTAGCCCCAGGTCCACCTCGGTTGGGAGTTCAGGCCTACCTGATGCAGCT
GCCCGAGGATTAACTCCTATTTTCTTGCTAACAGAGCCCCATATTCGAGCCCCGTGGAATCCCGCGGCCC
CCAGCCAGAGCCAGCATGCAGAACAGTAAGTGCCTCTGGTCTTTCTGGGACTTCGGGCTCGGGGTGCGCG
GACCCGAGGGTCAGGGGAGGACACAGGGACTCGCGACGCCCGCGCTGGCCCGGCCGCCGACCGACTGAGG
CCCGGGGACCTGCGGCGGCTGCTCCCCGCTCCGCGCCCGGCAGCCCGGGAGGGGAGGGCGTTTGCTTGGC
TCTTCTCGATACTGGAGAAGCAGGGAAGTTCCTATTCTCTAGAAAGTATAGGAACTTCGAATTCCGATCA
TATTCAATAACCCTTAATATAACTTCGTATAATGTATGCTATACGAAGTTATTAGGTCTGAAGAGGAGTT
TACGTCCAGCCAAGCTTAGGATCTCGACCTCGAAATTCTACCGGGTAGGGGAGGCGCTTTTCCCAAGGCA
GTCTGGAGCATGCGCTTTAGCAGCCCCGCTGGCACTTGGCGCTACACAAGTGGCCTCTGGCCTCGCACAC
ATTCCACATCCACCGGTAGCGCCAACCGGCTCCGTTCTTTGGTGGCCCCTTCGCGCCACCTTCTACTCCT
CCCCTAGTCAGGAAGTTCCCCCCCGCCCCGCAGCTCGCGTCGTGCAGGACGTGACAAATGGAAGTAGCAC
GTCTCACTAGTCTCGTGCAGATGGACAGCACCGCTGAGCAATGGAAGCGGGTAGGCCTTTGGGGCAGCGG
CCAATAGCAGCTTTGCTCCTTCGCTTTCTGGGCTCAGCAGCTGGGAAGGGTGGGTCCGGGGGCGGGCTCA
GGGGCGGGCTCAGGGGCGGGGCGGGCGCCCGAAGGTCCTCCGGAGGCCCGGCATTCTGCACGCTTCAAAA
GCGCACGTCTGCCGCGCTGTTCTCCTCTTCCTCATCTCCGGGCCTTTCGACCTGCATCCATCTAGATCTC
GAGCAGCTGAAGCTTACCATGACCGAGTACAAGCCCACGGTGCGCCTCGCCACCCGCGACGACGTCCCCA
GGGCCGTACGCACCCTCGCCGCCGCGTTCGCCGACTACCCCGCCACGCGCCACACCGTCGATCCGGACCG
CCACATCGAGCGGGTCACCGAGCTGCAAGAACTCTTCCTCACGCGCGTCGGGCTCGACATCGGCAAGGTG
TGGGTCGCGGACGACGGCGCCGCGGTGGCGGTCTGGACCACGCCGGAGAGCGTCGAAGCGGGGGCGGTGT
TCGCCGAGATCGGCCCGCGCATGGCCGAGTTGAGCGGTTCCCGGCTGGCCGCGCAGCAACAGATGGAAGG
CCTCCTGGCGCCGCACCGGCCCAAGGAGCCCGCGTGGTTCCTGGCCACCGTCGGCGTCTCGCCCGACCAC
CAGGGCAAGGGTCTGGGCAGCGCCGTCGTGCTCCCCGGAGTGGAGGCGGCCGAGCGCGCCGGGGTGCCCG
CCTTCCTGGAGACCTCCGCGCCCCGCAACCTCCCCTTCTACGAGCGGCTCGGCTTCACCGTCACCGCCGA
CGTCGAGGTGCCCGAAGGACCGCGCACCTGGTGCATGACCCGCAAGCCCGGTGCCTGACGCCCGCCCCAC
GACCCGCAGCGCCCGACCGAAAGGAGCGCACGACCCCATGCATCGATGATATCAGATCCCCGGGATGCAG
AAATTGATGATCTATTAAACAATAAAGATGTCCACTAAAATGGAAGTTTTTCCTGTCATACTTTGTTAAG
AAGGGTGAGAACAGAGTACCTACATTTTGAATGGAAGGATTGGAGCTACGGGGGTGGGGGTGGGGTGGGA
TTAGATAAATGCCTGCTCTTTACTGAAGGCTCTTTACTATTGCTTTATGATAATGTTTCATAGTTGGATA
TCATAATTTAAACAAGCAAAACCAAATTAAGGGCCAGCTCATTCCTCCCACTCATGATCTATAGATCTAT
AGATCTCTCGTGGGATCATTGTTTTTCTCTTGATTCCCACTTTGTGGTTCTAAGTACTGTGGTTTCCAAA
TGTGTCAGTTTCATAGCCTGAAGAACGAGATCAGCAGCCTCTGTTCCACATACACTTCATTCTCAGTATT
GTTTTGCCAAGTTCTAATTCCATCAGAAGCTGGTCGAGATCCGGAACCCTTAATATAACTTCGTATAATG
TATGCTATACGAAGTTATTAGGTCCCTCGAAGAGGTTCACTAGGATCCGACAAGCAGAAGAACGGCATCA
GGCTGGGCCCTTAAGAACAGCCCGCCCGAGTTTTCGAAGCTGCGGTAGAGAAACCCCATCCCCCCCAAAT
CCTGTAACTCACACCCCCTCTCGCCCCTGCCCGGGCTCTGACCCCGGAGAGAGGGGCTGGGCTGATCAGG
GCGGGGCGAAGTCTTCTCCTAGTTGAGCGAGAAGGAGGCCCCTTTGGGCTTAGCCAAGACTGAAAGTCTC
CACCAACCCGGCGGGGTTGGGGGCTTCTCTCCCCAAGTCACTCTCAGGGCAGCTCCTCCCCTCCTCACCC
CACTACGGGCCTAGAAGGGATGGGGAGAGGAGCCCCCAGGCCTGCAGCAGGGTAGGGGTGGTAAACTCGC
TGTTACAGGGCGCGGGAGAGAGCACGGTTTACTGGGTCTGGTAAGGAGGTGCCCAGGAATTGGAAAATCC
CTGCCCTGGCAACTGCAATTGCTTGGGTCCTGATAGTCCCAGGCCCAGAGCGCTTTTGATACTTATGGCC
CTTGTACCTCCCTGCTTTCCTCTGCCCAGACCCCGTGGGGTCCCACCCACCTTCCTGTTCGTGGTGGGTG
CTGGTACGCGGCAGGGCTAGTCTAGAGCTCCGACCTGGGAGCCTGGAGGCCCAGCGAAACCAGGCCCGGT
TTGAGGTTACGGTTGAGGCACACGGCGTCGGGGCTCAACTGAACTCAAAGTGTGGAAAGGCCCGGGTCTT
CCAGCAGCCTGCCCTGGCCGAACCACACAGGCTTAAGGAGGGTCCCCAGCACCTTATCCATCTGTTTTGG
AAACGCCGGTCGCCCCCTGGTGCTTCCGGGGCTGGTAAGCGCGTAGCTGAGGAAAGGGCACAAAGGTGGC
GAGCTTTGCGGGAGTAGTTGTGCAGAACCTGCCGGACCCCAGGGCTTGGCCGGTAGGCTCGCCTTCGGCG
GCTGGGCTCTCCCCTTGGAGCTCAGACTCCCCAGCCGCAGGCTGTCTCTCGGGCGGGCCCCAGCCAGGGC
GCGCAGCCCTGAGCGTTTGTCGCTGCGGGCGGCCGCCACCGCGGTGGAGCTCCAATTCGCCCTATAGTGA
GTCGTATTACAATTCACTGGCCGTCGTTTTACAACGTCGTGACTGGGAAAACCCTGGCGTTACCCAACTT
AATCGCCTTGCAGCACATCCCCCTTTCGCCAGCTGGCGTAATAGCGAAGAGGCCCGCACCGATCGCCCTT
CCCAACAGTTGCGCAGCCTGAATGGCGAATGGAAATTGTAAGCG
