>Addgene plasmid #68467 | PAX6 CKO 2/7 Donor plasmid | addgene partial sequence | sequence record 122668 | M13pUC-Rev 5'-AGCGGATAACAATTTCACACAGG-3'
AGCTCGAAATTAACCCTCACTAAAGGGAACAAAAGCTGGTACCCACGCTCACCCCCTCCTGTTCGTACTT
TTTAAAGCAGTGAGGCGAGGTAGACAGGGTGTGTCACAGTACAGTTAAAGGGGTGAAGATCTAAACGCCA
AAAGAGAAGTTAATCACAATAAGTGAGGTTTGGGATAAAAAGTTGGGCTTGCCCCTTTCAAAGTCCCAGA
AAGCTGGGAGGTAGATGGAGAGGGGGCCATTGGGAAGTTTTTTTGGTGTAGGGAGAGGAGTAGAAGATAA
AGGGTAAGCAGAGTGTTGGGTTCTGGGGGTCTTGTGAAGTTCCTTAAGGAAGGAGGGAGTGTGGCCCTGC
AGCCCTCCCAAACTGCTCCAGCCTATGCTCTCCGGCACCAGGAAGTTCCAAGGTTCCCTTCCCCTGGTCT
CCAAACTTCAGGTATTCCTCTCCCCTCACACCCCTTCAACCTCAGCTCTTGGCCTCTACTCCTTACTCCA
CTGTTCCTCCTGTTTCCCCCTTCCCCTTTTCCTGGTTCTTTATATTTTTGCAAAGTGGGATCCGAACTTG
CTAGATTTTCCAATTCTCCCAAGCCAGACCAGAGCAGCCTCTTTTAAAGGATGGAGACTTCTGTGGCAGA
TGCCGCTGAAAATGTGGGTGTAATGCTGGGACTTAGAGTTTGATGACAGTTTGACTGAGCCCTAGATGCA
TGTGTTTTTCCTGAGAGTGAGGCTCAGAGAGCCCATGGACGTATGCTGTTGAACCACAGCTTGATATACC
TTTTTCTCCTTCTGTTTTGTCTTAGGGGGAAGACTTTAACTAGGGGCGCGCAGATGTGTGAGGCCTTTTA
TTGTGAGAGTGGACAGACATCCGAGATTTCAGGCAAGTTCTGTGGTGGCTGCTTTGGGCTCAAA
