>Addgene plasmid #68467 | PAX6 CKO 2/7 Donor plasmid | addgene partial sequence | sequence record 122669 | MSCV-rev 5'-CAGCGGGGCTGCTAAAGCGCATGC-3'
CCTACCCGGTAGAATTTCGAGGTCGAGATCCTAAGCTTGGCTGGACGTAAACTCCTCTTCAGACCTAATA
ACTTCGTATAGCATACATTATACGAAGTTATATTAAGGGTTATTGAATATGATCGGAATTCGAAGTTCCT
ATACTTTCTAGAGAATAGGAACTTCCCTGCTTCTCCAGTATCGAGAAGAGCCAAGCAAACGCCCTCCCCT
CCCGGGCTGCCGGGCGCGGAGCGGGGAGCAGCCGCCGCAGGTCCCCGGGCCTCAGTCGGTCGGCGGCCGG
GCCAGCGCGGGCGTCGCGAGTCCCTGTGTCCTCCCCTGACCCTCGGGTCCGCGCACCCCGAGCCCGAAGT
CCCAGAAAGACCAGAGGCACTTACTGTTCTGCATGCTGGCTCTGGCTGGGGGCCGCGGGATTCCACGGGG
CTCGAATATGGGGCTCTGTT
